Addgene plasmid #148441: pLNHA-C1-HseIF1_AC
Purpose: Mammalian Expression of HseIF1
Depositing lab: Elisa Izaurralde. Depositing organization: Max Planck Institute for Developmental Biology. Publication: miRISC and the CCR4-NOT complex silence mRNA targets independently of 43S ribosomal scanning. Kuzuoglu-Ozturk D, Bhandari D, Huntzinger E, Fauser M, Helms S, Izaurralde E. EMBO J. 2016 Jun 1;35(11):1186-203. doi: 10.15252/embj.201592901. Epub 2016 Mar 23. PubMed 27009120.
Backbone
  Vector backbone: Unknown
  Vector type: Mammalian Expression
Growth in bacteria
  Bacterial resistance: Kanamycin, 50 μg/mL
  Growth temperature: 37°C
  Growth strain: DH5alpha
  Copy number: High Copy
Gene/Insert
  Gene/Insert name: HseIF1
  Species: H. sapiens (human)
  Entrez Gene: ELF1 (a.k.a. EFTUD1, RIA1)
  Cloning method: Unknown
Terms and licenses: Academic/Nonprofit Terms; Industry Terms: Not Available to Industry
Depositor comments: sequence extracted from NCBI: NM_005801.3 Plasmids from this collection were made available to the research community and donated after the lab closed. Please note that the sequence provided by the depositing laboratory may be theoretical/predicted or based on Sanger sequencing results. There may be discrepancies between sequencing results obtained by Addgene and the depositor sequence. If an Addgene verified sequence is not available, please contact before placing your order to request that our lab fully sequence the plasmid.
How to cite: pLNHA-C1-HseIF1_AC was a gift from Elisa Izaurralde (Addgene plasmid # 148441 ; http://n2t.net/addgene:148441 ; RRID:Addgene_148441)
