[The description below was written by a language model from this plasmid's Addgene catalogue record and pLannotate feature annotations shown in this document.]
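Description:
pLNHA-C1-HseIF1_AC is a 4,489 nt mammalian expression plasmid for producing human translation initiation factor eIF1 (also known as SUI1) as an N-terminally tagged fusion. The catalogue lists the backbone as unknown. The feature layout shows a high-copy ColE1/pUC origin, an f1 origin, and a single NeoR/KanR gene (Tn5 aminoglycoside phosphotransferase) placed behind both a bacterial bla promoter and the SV40 enhancer/early promoter, with an HSV TK polyadenylation signal. This dual-promoter arrangement gives kanamycin selection in E. coli and would allow G418 selection in mammalian cells. Several short annotated fragments (truncated HIV-1 LTR, SV40 large T antigen, ble, bGH poly(A)) are probably backbone remnants or incidental matches rather than functional elements.

The expression cassette is driven by the CMV immediate early enhancer and promoter, followed by a T7 promoter. The open reading frame begins with a short fragment of the bacteriophage lambda N protein, then an HA epitope (annotated as a fragment of 3xHA), a remnant of the multiple cloning site, and the EIF1 coding sequence, terminated by the SV40 poly(A) signal. The lambda N peptide is commonly used to bind boxB RNA hairpins, so lambda N-HA fusions of this kind serve to tether a protein to a boxB-containing reporter mRNA, while the HA tag allows detection by immunoblotting. The record itself states only "mammalian expression of HseIF1", so tethering is an inferred use. The associated study concerns miRNA-mediated silencing and 43S ribosomal scanning.

The catalogue's Entrez Gene link to ELF1 appears to be a mismatch. The insert name, the depositor's reference transcript note and the feature annotation all point to EIF1. The depositor sequence may be theoretical rather than fully verified.
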