Features (pLannotate 1.2.2; 18 found; start..end, strand, type, name):
     61..364     +  enhancer       CMV enhancer: human cytomegalovirus immediate early enhancer
    365..568     +  promoter       CMV promoter: human cytomegalovirus (CMV) immediate early promoter
    564..597     +  LTR            5' LTR (truncated) (fragment): truncated 5' long terminal repeat (LTR) from HIV-1
    613..631     +  promoter       T7 promoter: promoter for bacteriophage T7 RNA polymerase
    665..730     +  CDS            N (fragment): REGN_LAMBD - Experimental evidence at protein level: Swiss-Prot protein existence level 1. Plays a role as a transcriptional antitermination factor that allows the virus to initiate its lytic phase. Activates expression of the delayed viral early genes by modifying host RNA polymerase (RNAP) into a form that is resistant to termination signals. This antitermination function requires the host NusA protein which serves to stabilize the interaction between antitermination protein N and host RNA polymerase. From Escherichia phage lambda (Bacteriophage lambda).
    755..781     +  CDS            3xHA (fragment): three tandem HA epitope tags
    787..803     +  misc_feature   MCS (fragment): multiple cloning site
    806..1144    +  CDS            EIF1: EIF1_HUMAN - Also known as SUI1. Experimental evidence at protein level: Swiss-Prot protein existence level 1. Necessary for scanning and involved in initiation site selection. Promotes the assembly of 48S ribosomal complexes at the authentic initiation codon of a conventional capped mRNA. From Homo sapiens (Human).
   1170..1254    +  CDS            large T antigen (fragment): large T antigen from SV40 (simian virus 40)
   1277..1398    +  polyA_signal   SV40 poly(A) signal: SV40 polyadenylation signal
   1432..1860    -  rep_origin     f1 ori (sequence partly withheld): f1 bacteriophage origin of replication; arrow indicates direction of (+) strand synthesis
   1887..1991    +  promoter       AmpR promoter: bla
   1993..2350    +  promoter       SV40 promoter: SV40 enhancer and early promoter
   2385..3179    +  CDS            NeoR/KanR: aminoglycoside phosphotransferase from Tn5; aph(3')-II (or nptII); confers resistance to neomycin, kanamycin, and G418 (Geneticin®)
   3200..3352    +  CDS            ble (fragment): BLE_KLEPN - Experimental evidence at protein level: Swiss-Prot protein existence level 1. Binding protein with a strong affinity to the bleomycin family of antibiotics. Binds to CL990; an antimitotic-antibiotic compound. From Klebsiella pneumoniae.
   3411..3458    +  polyA_signal   HSV TK poly(A) signal: herpes simplex virus thymidine kinase polyadenylation signal (Cole and Stacy, 1985)
   3549..3565    -  polyA_signal   bGH poly(A) signal (fragment): bovine growth hormone polyadenylation signal
   3787..4375    +  rep_origin     ori: high-copy-number ColE1/pMB1/pBR322/pUC origin of replication
>Addgene plasmid #148441 | pLNHA-C1-HseIF1_AC | depositor full sequence | sequence record 290889 | Full Sequence
TAGTTATTAATAGTAATCAATTACGGGGTCATTAGTTCATAGCCCATATATGGAGTTCCGCGTTACATAA
CTTACGGTAAATGGCCCGCCTGGCTGACCGCCCAACGACCCCCGCCCATTGACGTCAATAATGACGTATG
TTCCCATAGTAACGCCAATAGGGACTTTCCATTGACGTCAATGGGTGGAGTATTTACGGTAAACTGCCCA
CTTGGCAGTACATCAAGTGTATCATATGCCAAGTACGCCCCCTATTGACGTCAATGACGGTAAATGGCCC
GCCTGGCATTATGCCCAGTACATGACCTTATGGGACTTTCCTACTTGGCAGTACATCTACGTATTAGTCA
TCGCTATTACCATGGTGATGCGGTTTTGGCAGTACATCAATGGGCGTGGATAGCGGTTTGACTCACGGGG
ATTTCCAAGTCTCCACCCCATTGACGTCAATGGGAGTTTGTTTTGGCACCAAAATCAACGGGACTTTCCA
AAATGTCGTAACAACTCCGCCCCATTGACGCAAATGGGCGGTAGGCGTGTACGGTGGGAGGTCTATATAA
GCAGAGCTCTCTGGCTAACTAGAGAACCCACTGCTTACTGGCTTATCGAAATTAATACGACTCACTATAG
GGAGACCCAAGCTCTAGCGCTACCGGTCGCCACCATGGACGCACAAACACGACGACGTGAGCGTCGCGCT
GAGAAACAAGCTCAATGGAAAGCTGCAAACGGTGGATCTCCTCCACATATGGCTTACCCATACGATGTTC
CAGATTACGCTCCTCCATCTCGAGCTCAAGCTTATATGTCCGCTATCCAGAACCTCCACTCTTTCGACCC
CTTTGCTGATGCAAGTAAGGGTGATGACCTGCTTCCTGCTGGCACTGAGGATTATATCCATATAAGAATT
CAACAGAGAAACGGCAGGAAGACCCTTACTACTGTCCAAGGGATCGCTGATGATTACGATAAAAAGAAAC
TAGTGAAGGCGTTTAAGAAAAAGTTTGCCTGCAATGGTACTGTAATTGAGCATCCGGAATATGGAGAAGT
AATTCAGCTACAGGGTGACCAACGCAAGAACATATGCCAGTTCCTCGTAGAGATTGGACTGGCTAAGGAC
GATCAGCTGAAGGTTCATGGGTTTTAAGGATCCACCGGATCTAGATAACTGATCATAATCAGCCATACCA
CATTTGTAGAGGTTTTACTTGCTTTAAAAAACCTCCCACACCTCCCCCTGAACCTGAAACATAAAATGAA
TGCAATTGTTGTTGTTAACTTGTTTATTGCAGCTTATAATGGTTACAAATAAAGCAATAGCATCACAAAT
TTCACAAATAAAGCATTTTTTTCACTGCATTCTAGTTGTGGTTTGTCCAAACTCATCAATGTATCTTAAC
GCGTAAATTGTAAGCGTTAATATTTTGTTAAAATTCGCGTTAAATTTTTGTTAAATCAGCTCATTTTTTA
ACCAATAGGCCGAAATCGGCAAAATCCCTTATAAATCAAAAGAATAGACCGAGATAGGGT
[37 nt withheld, positions 1531-1567]
AAAGAACGTGGACTCCAACGTCAAAGG
[49 nt withheld, positions 1595-1643]
T
[91 nt withheld, positions 1645-1735]
G
[124 nt withheld, positions 1737-1860]
CAGGTGGCACTTTTCGGGGAAATGTGCGCGGAACCCCTATTTGTTTATTTTTCTAAATACATTCAAATAT
GTATCCGCTCATGAGACAATAACCCTGATAAATGCTTCAATAATATTGAAAAAGGAAGAGTCCTGAGGCG
GAAAGAACCAGCTGTGGAATGTGTGTCAGTTAGGGTGTGGAAAGTCCCCAGGCTCCCCAGCAGGCAGAAG
TATGCAAAGCATGCATCTCAATTAGTCAGCAACCAGGTGTGGAAAGTCCCCAGGCTCCCCAGCAGGCAGA
AGTATGCAAAGCATGCATCTCAATTAGTCAGCAACCATAGTCCCGCCCCTAACTCCGCCCATCCCGCCCC
TAACTCCGCCCAGTTCCGCCCATTCTCCGCCCCATGGCTGACTAATTTTTTTTATTTATGCAGAGGCCGA
GGCCGCCTCGGCCTCTGAGCTATTCCAGAAGTAGTGAGGAGGCTTTTTTGGAGGCCTAGGCTTTTGCAAA
GATCGATCAAGAGACAGGATGAGGATCGTTTCGCATGATTGAACAAGATGGATTGCACGCAGGTTCTCCG
GCCGCTTGGGTGGAGAGGCTATTCGGCTATGACTGGGCACAACAGACAATCGGCTGCTCTGATGCCGCCG
TGTTCCGGCTGTCAGCGCAGGGGCGCCCGGTTCTTTTTGTCAAGACCGACCTGTCCGGTGCCCTGAATGA
ACTGCAAGACGAGGCAGCGCGGCTATCGTGGCTGGCCACGACGGGCGTTCCTTGCGCAGCTGTGCTCGAC
GTTGTCACTGAAGCGGGAAGGGACTGGCTGCTATTGGGCGAAGTGCCGGGGCAGGATCTCCTGTCATCTC
ACCTTGCTCCTGCCGAGAAAGTATCCATCATGGCTGATGCAATGCGGCGGCTGCATACGCTTGATCCGGC
TACCTGCCCATTCGACCACCAAGCGAAACATCGCATCGAGCGAGCACGTACTCGGATGGAAGCCGGTCTT
GTCGATCAGGATGATCTGGACGAAGAGCATCAGGGGCTCGCGCCAGCCGAACTGTTCGCCAGGCTCAAGG
CGAGCATGCCCGACGGCGAGGATCTCGTCGTGACCCATGGCGATGCCTGCTTGCCGAATATCATGGTGGA
AAATGGCCGCTTTTCTGGATTCATCGACTGTGGCCGGCTGGGTGTGGCGGACCGCTATCAGGACATAGCG
TTGGCTACCCGTGATATTGCTGAAGAGCTTGGCGGCGAATGGGCTGACCGCTTCCTCGTGCTTTACGGTA
TCGCCGCTCCCGATTCGCAGCGCATCGCCTTCTATCGCCTTCTTGACGAGTTCTTCTGAGCGGGACTCTG
GGGTTCGAAATGACCGACCAAGCGACGCCCAACCTGCCATCACGAGATTTCGATTCCACCGCCGCCTTCT
ATGAAAGGTTGGGCTTCGGAATCGTTTTCCGGGACGCCGGCTGGATGATCCTCCAGCGCGGGGATCTCAT
GCTGGAGTTCTTCGCCCACCCTAGGGGGAGGCTAACTGAAACACGGAAGGAGACAATACCGGAAGGAACC
CGCGCTATGACGGCAATAAAAAGACAGAATAAAACGCACGGTGTTGGGTCGTTTGTTCATAAACGCGGGG
TTCGGTCCCAGGGCTGGCACTCTGTCGATACCCCACCGAGACCCCATTGGGGCCAATACGCCCGCGTTTC
TTCCTTTTCCCCACCCCACCCCCCAAGTTCGGGTGAAGGCCCAGGGCTCGCAGCCAACGTCGGGGCGGCA
GGCCCTGCCATAGCCTCAGGTTACTCATATATACTTTAGATTGATTTAAAACTTCATTTTTAATTTAAAA
GGATCTAGGTGAAGATCCTTTTTGATAATCTCATGACCAAAATCCCTTAACGTGAGTTTTCGTTCCACTG
AGCGTCAGACCCCGTAGAAAAGATCAAAGGATCTTCTTGAGATCCTTTTTTTCTGCGCGTAATCTGCTGC
TTGCAAACAAAAAAACCACCGCTACCAGCGGTGGTTTGTTTGCCGGATCAAGAGCTACCAACTCTTTTTC
CGAAGGTAACTGGCTTCAGCAGAGCGCAGATACCAAATACTGTCCTTCTAGTGTAGCCGTAGTTAGGCCA
CCACTTCAAGAACTCTGTAGCACCGCCTACATACCTCGCTCTGCTAATCCTGTTACCAGTGGCTGCTGCC
AGTGGCGATAAGTCGTGTCTTACCGGGTTGGACTCAAGACGATAGTTACCGGATAAGGCGCAGCGGTCGG
GCTGAACGGGGGGTTCGTGCACACAGCCCAGCTTGGAGCGAACGACCTACACCGAACTGAGATACCTACA
GCGTGAGCTATGAGAAAGCGCCACGCTTCCCGAAGGGAGAAAGGCGGACAGGTATCCGGTAAGCGGCAGG
GTCGGAACAGGAGAGCGCACGAGGGAGCTTCCAGGGGGAAACGCCTGGTATCTTTATAGTCCTGTCGGGT
TTCGCCACCTCTGACTTGAGCGTCGATTTTTGTGATGCTCGTCAGGGGGGCGGAGCCTATGGAAAAACGC
CAGCAACGCGGCCTTTTTACGGTTCCTGGCCTTTTGCTGGCCTTTTGCTCACATGTTCTTTCCTGCGTTA
TCCCCTGATTCTGTGGATAACCGTATTACCGCCATGCAT
